>Addgene plasmid #116052 | PB-PGK-FKBP-Ztetv-Cit-tvhc-DHFR | addgene full sequence | sequence record 225013 | Addgene NGS Result
ACTCTTCCTTTTTCAATATTATTGAAGCATTTATCAGGGTTATTGTCTCATGAGCGGATACATATTTGAA
TGTATTTAGAAAAATAAACAAATAGGGGTTCCGCGCACATTTCCCCGAAAAGTGCCACCTAAATTGTAAG
CGTTAATATTTTGTTAAAATTCGCGTTAAATTTTTGTTAAATCAGCTCATTTTTTAACCAATAGGCCGAA
ATCGGCAAAATCCCTTATAAATCAAAAGAATAGACCGAGATAGGGT
[37 nt withheld, positions 257-293]
AAAGAACGTGGACTCCAACGTCAAAGG
[49 nt withheld, positions 321-369]
T
[91 nt withheld, positions 371-461]
G
[124 nt withheld, positions 463-586]
CCCATTCGCCATTCAGGCTGCGCAACTGTTGGGAAGGGCGATCGGTGCGGGCCTCTTCGCTATTACGCCA
GCTGGCGAAAGGGGGATGTGCTGCAAGGCGATTAAGTTGGGTAACGCCAGGGTTTTCCCAGTCACGACGT
TGTAAAACGACGGCCAGTGAGCGCGCCTCGTTCATTCACGTTTTTGAACCCGTGGAGGACGGGCAGACTC
GCGGTGCAAATGTGTTTTACAGCGTGATGGAGCAGATGAAGATGCTCGACACGCTGCAGAACACGCAGCT
AGATTAACCCTAGAAAGATAATCATATTGTGACGTACGTTAAAGATAATCATGTGTAAAATTGACGCATG
TGTTTTATCGGTCTGTATATCGAGGTTTATTTATTAATTTGAATAGATATTAAGTTTTATTATATTTACA
CTTACATACTAATAATAAATTCAACAAACAATTTATTTATGTTTATTTATTTATTAAAAAAAACAAAAAC
TCAAAATTTCTTCTATAAAGTAACAAAACTTTTATGAGGGACAGCCCCCCCCCAAAGCCCCCAGGGATGT
AATTACGTCCCTCCCCCGCTAGGGGGCAGCAGCGAGCCGCCCGGGGCTCCGCTCCGGTCCGGCGCTCCCC
CCGCATCCCCGAGCCGGCAGCGTGCGGGGACAGCCCGGGCACGGGGAAGGTGGCACGGGATCGCTTTCCT
CTGAACGCTTCTCGCTGCTCTTTGAGCCTGCAGACACCTGGGGGGATACGGGGAAAAGGCCTCCACGGCC
ACTAGTAGGCGTTTTGCGCTGCTTCGCGATGTACGGGCCAGATATACGCGTTCTACCGGGTAGGGGAGGC
GCTTTTCCCAAGGCAGTCTGGAGCATGCGCTTTAGCAGCCCCGCTGGGCACTTGGCGCTACACAAGTGGC
CTCTGGCCTCGCACACATTCCACATCCACCGGTAGGCGCCAACCGGCTCCGTTCTTTGGTGGCCCCTTCG
CGCCACCTTCTACTCCTCCCCTAGTCAGGAAGTTCCCCCCCGCCCCGCAGCTCGCGTCGTGCAGGACGTG
ACAAATGGAAGTAGCACGTCTCATTAGTCTCGTGCAGATGGACAGCACCGCTGAGCAATGGAAGCGGGTA
GGCCTTTGGGGCAGCGGCCAATAGCAGCTTTGCTCCTTCGCTTTCTGGGCTCAGAGGCTGGGAAGGGGTG
GGTCCGGGGGCGGGCTCAGGGGCGGGCTCAGGGGCGGGGCGGGCGCCCGAAGGTCCTCCGGAGGCCCGGC
ATTCTGCACGCTTCAAAAGCGCACGTCTGCCGCGCTGTTCTCCTCTTCCTCATCTCCGGGCCTTTCGACC
TGCAGCCCAAGCTTCGCCACCATGGGAGGAGTTCAGGTGGAGACCATATCTCCGGGGGATGGCAGGACAT
TTCCGAAAAGGGGCCAGACGTGTGTTGTTCATTATACAGGGATGTTGGAGGACGGAAAAAAGGTAGACTC
TTCTCGGGATAGAAATAAGCCCTTTAAGTTCATGCTGGGTAAGCAGGAAGTTATTCGAGGATGGGAAGAA
GGAGTAGCCCAGATGTCAGTTGGACAGCGGGCAAAATTGACTATAAGCCCTGATTATGCCTACGGTGCAA
CGGGTCACCCAGGTATTATACCGCCGCATGCGACACTCGTTTTTGACGTGGAACTTTTGAAACCTGAAGG
AGGCGGATCCGAGCAACTCGAAAAGAAGCTGCAAGCGTTGGAGAAGAAGCTCGCACAACTTGAATGGAAA
AATCAGGCACTGGAAAAGAAACTGGCTCAAGGTGGCTCCGGCAGCGAGAATCTTTATTTCCAATCCGAGA
CGGTTAGATTCCAGAGTGGCTCAGGCTCCGTGAGCAAGGGCGAGGAGCTGTTCACCGGGGTGGTGCCCAT
CCTGGTCGAGCTGGACGGCGACGTAAACGGCCACAAGTTCAGCGTGTCCGGCGAGGGCGAGGGCGATGCC
ACCTACGGCAAGCTGACCCTGAAGTTCATCTGCACCACCGGCAAGCTGCCCGTGCCCTGGCCCACCCTCG
TGACCACCTTCGGCTACGGCCTGATGTGCTTCGCCCGCTACCCCGACCACATGAAGCAGCACGACTTCTT
CAAGTCCGCCATGCCCGAAGGCTACGTCCAGGAGCGCACCATCTTCTTCAAGGACGACGGCAACTACAAG
ACCCGCGCCGAGGTGAAGTTCGAGGGCGACACCCTGGTGAACCGCATCGAGCTGAAGGGCATCGACTTCA
AGGAGGACGGCAACATCCTGGGGCACAAGCTGGAGTACAACTACAACAGCCACAACGTCTATATCATGGC
CGACAAGCAGAAGAACGGCATCAAGGTGAACTTCAAGATCCGCCACAACATCGAGGACGGCAGCGTGCAG
CTCGCCGACCACTACCAGCAGAACACCCCCATCGGCGACGGCCCCGTGCTGCTGCCCGACAACCACTACC
TGAGCTACCAGTCCGCCCTGAGCAAAGACCCCAACGAGAAGCGCGATCACATGGTCCTGCTGGAGTTCGT
GACCGCCGCCGGGATCACTCTCGGCATGGACGAGCTGTACAAGGGTGGGTCCGGTCTCGAAACCGTGCGG
TTTCAATCCGACGAGATGGAGGAGTGTAGTCAGCACCTTGGGAGCGGATCGATATCACTGATCGCTGCAC
TCGCGGTTGATTATGTAATAGGCATGGAAAACGCGATGCCCTGGAACCTGCCAGCAGACCTCGCATGGTT
TAAGCGGAACACTCTGAATAAGCCAGTCATTATGGGCCGACATACGTGGGAAAGCATTGGACGCCCACTG
CCAGGAAGGAAGAATATAATCCTGTCATCACAGCCGTCCACGGACGATAGAGTCACTTGGGTAAAATCCG
TTGACGAAGCCATAGCTGCCTGTGGTGATGTGCCTGAGATAATGGTAATAGGAGGAGGGCGGGTAATCGA
ACAATTTCTGCCTAAAGCCCAGAAGCTGTACCTTACCCATATTGACGCGGAAGTAGAGGGCGACACACAT
TTCCCAGATTATGAGCCAGATGATTGGGAGAGCGTTTTCTCCGAATTTCATGATGCAGACGCCCAGAATA
GCCACAGCTACTGCTTTGAAATATTGGAGCGCCGATGAAGCTAGCGAATTCGAATTTAAATCGGCCTCGA
CTGTGCCTTCTAGTTGCCAGCCATCTGTTGTTTGCCCCTCCCCCGTGCCTTCCTTGACCCTGGAAGGTGC
CACTCCCACTGTCCTTTCCTAATAAAATGAGGAAATTGCATCGCATTGTCTGAGTAGGTGTCATTCTATT
CTGGGGGGTGGGGTGGGGCAGGACAGCAAGGGGGAGGATTGGGAAGACAATAGCAGGCATGCTGGGGACG
CGGCCGCAATTTAACGCGAATTAATTCTGTGGAATGTGTGTCAGTTAGGGTGTGGAAAGTCCCCAGGCTC
CCCAGCAGGCAGAAGTATGCAAAGCATGCATCTCAATTAGTCAGCAACCAGGTGTGGAAAGTCCCCAGGC
TCCCCAGCAGGCAGAAGTATGCAAAGCATGCATCTCAATTAGTCAGCAACCATAGTCCCGCCCCTAACTC
CGCCCATCCCGCCCCTAACTCCGCCCAGTTCCGCCCATTCTCCGCCCCATGGCTGACTAATTTTTTTTAT
TTATGCAGAGGCCGAGGCCGCCTCTGCCTCTGAGCTATTCCAGAAGTAGTGAGGAGGCTTTTTTGGAGGC
CTAGGCTTTTGCAAAAAGCTCCCGGGAGCTTGTATATCCATTTTCGGATCTGATCAGCACGTGTTGACAA
TTAATCATCGGCATAGTATATCGGCATAGTATAATACGACAAGGTGAGGAACTAAACCATGGCCAAGTTG
ACCAGTGCCGTTCCGGTGCTCACCGCGCGCGACGTCGCCGGAGCGGTCGAGTTCTGGACCGACCGGCTCG
GGTTCTCCCGGGACTTCGTGGAGGACGACTTCGCCGGTGTGGTCCGGGACGACGTGACCCTGTTCATCAG
CGCGGTCCAGGACCAGGTGGTGCCGGACAACACCCTGGCCTGGGTGTGGGTGCGCGGCCTGGACGAGCTG
TACGCCGAGTGGTCGGAGGTCGTGTCCACGAACTTCCGGGACGCCTCCGGGCCGGCCATGACCGAGATCG
GCGAGCAGCCGTGGGGGCGGGAGTTCGCCCTGCGCGACCCGGCCGGCAACTGCGTGCACTTCGTGGCCGA
GGAGCAGGACTGAGTCGACAATCAACCTCTGGATTACAAAATTTGTGAAAGATTGACTGGTATTCTTAAC
TATGTTGCTCCTTTTACGCTATGTGGATACGCTGCTTTAATGCCTTTGTATCATGCGTTAACTAAACTTG
TTTATTGCAGCTTATAATGGTTACAAATAAAGCAATAGCATCACAAATTTCACAAATAAAGCATTTTTTT
CACTGCATTCTAGTTGTGGTTTGTCCAAACTCATCAATGTATCTTATCATGTCTGGAATTGACTCAAATG
ATGTCAATTAGTCTATCAGAAGCTCATCTGGTCTCCCTTCCGGGGGACAAGACATCCCTGTTTAATATTT
AAACAGCAGTGTTCCCAAACTGGGTTCTTATATCCCTTGCTCTGGTCAACCAGGTTGCAGGGTTTCCTGT
CCTCACAGGAACGAAGTCCCTAAAGAAACAGTGGCAGCCAGGTTTAGCCCCGGAATTGACTGGATTCCTT
TTTTAGGGCCCATTGGTATGGCTTTTTCCCCGTATCCCCCCAGGTGTCTGCAGGCTCAAAGAGCAGCGAG
AAGCGTTCAGAGGAAAGCGATCCCGTGCCACCTTCCCCGTGCCCGGGCTGTCCCCGCACGCTGCCGGCTC
GGGGATGCGGGGGGAGCGCCGGACCGGAGCGGAGCCCCGGGCGGCTCGCTGCTGCCCCCTAGCGGGGGAG
GGACGTAATTACATCCCTGGGGGCTTTGGGGGGGGGCTGTCCCTGATATCTATAACAAGAAAATATATAT
ATAATAAGTTATCACGTAAGTAGAACATGAAATAACAATATAATTATCGTATGAGTTAAATCTTAAAAGT
CACGTAAAAGATAATCATGCGTCATTTTGACTCACGCGGTCGTTATAGTTCAAAATCAGTGACACTTACC
GCATTGACAAGCACGCCTCACGGGAGCTCCAAGCGGCGACTGAGATGTCCTAAATGCACAGCGACGGATT
CGCGCTATTTAGAAAGAGAGAGCAATATTTCAAGAATGCATGCGTCAATTTTACGCAGACTATCTTTCTA
GGGTTAATCTAGCTGCATCAGGATCATATCGTCGGGTCTTTTTTCCGGCTCAGTCATCGCCCAAGCTGGC
GCTATCTGGGCATCGGGGAGGAAGAAGCCCGTGCCTTTTCCCGCGAGGTTGAAGCGGCATGGAAAGAGTT
TGCCGAGGATGACTGCTGCTGCATTGACGTTGAGCGAAAACGCACGTTTACCATGATGATTCGGGAAGGT
GTGGCCATGCACGCCTTTAACGGTGAACTGTTCGTTCAGGCCACCTGGGATACCAGTTCGTCGCGGCTTT
TCCGGACACAGTTCCGGATGGTCAGCCCGAAGCGCATCAGCAACCCGAACAATACCGGCGACAGCCGGAA
CTGCCGTGCCGGTGTGCAGATTAATGACAGCGGTGCGGCGCTGGGATATTACGTCAGCGAGGACGGGTAT
CCTGGCTGGATGCCGCAGAAATGGACATGGATACCCCGTGAGTTACCCGGCGGGCGCGCTTGGCGTAATC
ATGGTCATAGCTGTTTCCTGTGTGAAATTGTTATCCGCTCACAATTCCACACAACATACGAGCCGGAAGC
ATAAAGTGTAAAGCCTGGGGTGCCTAATGAGTGAGCTAACTCACATTAATTGCGTTGCGCTCACTGCCCG
CTTTCCAGTCGGGAAACCTGTCGTGCCAGCTGCATTAATGAATCGGCCAACGCGCGGGGAGAGGCGGTTT
GCGTATTGGGCGCTCTTCCGCTTCCTCGCTCACTGACTCGCTGCGCTCGGTCGTTCGGCTGCGGCGAGCG
GTATCAGCTCACTCAAAGGCGGTAATACGGTTATCCACAGAATCAGGGGATAACGCAGGAAAGAACATGT
GAGCAAAAGGCCAGCAAAAGGCCAGGAACCGTAAAAAGGCCGCGTTGCTGGCGTTTTTCCATAGGCTCCG
CCCCCCTGACGAGCATCACAAAAATCGACGCTCAAGTCAGAGGTGGCGAAACCCGACAGGACTATAAAGA
TACCAGGCGTTTCCCCCTGGAAGCTCCCTCGTGCGCTCTCCTGTTCCGACCCTGCCGCTTACCGGATACC
TGTCCGCCTTTCTCCCTTCGGGAAGCGTGGCGCTTTCTCATAGCTCACGCTGTAGGTATCTCAGTTCGGT
GTAGGTCGTTCGCTCCAAGCTGGGCTGTGTGCACGAACCCCCCGTTCAGCCCGACCGCTGCGCCTTATCC
GGTAACTATCGTCTTGAGTCCAACCCGGTAAGACACGACTTATCGCCACTGGCAGCAGCCACTGGTAACA
GGATTAGCAGAGCGAGGTATGTAGGCGGTGCTACAGAGTTCTTGAAGTGGTGGCCTAACTACGGCTACAC
TAGAAGAACAGTATTTGGTATCTGCGCTCTGCTGAAGCCAGTTACCTTCGGAAAAAGAGTTGGTAGCTCT
TGATCCGGCAAACAAACCACCGCTGGTAGCGGTGGTTTTTTTGTTTGCAAGCAGCAGATTACGCGCAGAA
AAAAAGGATCTCAAGAAGATCCTTTGATCTTTTCTACGGGGTCTGACGCTCAGTGGAACGAAAACTCACG
TTAAGGGATTTTGGTCATGAGATTATCAAAAAGGATCTTCACCTAGATCCTTTTAAATTAAAAATGAAGT
TTTAAATCAATCTAAAGTATATATGAGTAAACTTGGTCTGACAGTTACCAATGCTTAATCAGTGAGGCAC
CTATCTCAGCGATCTGTCTATTTCGTTCATCCATAGTTGCCTGACTCCCCGTCGTGTAGATAACTACGAT
ACGGGAGGGCTTACCATCTGGCCCCAGTGCTGCAATGATACCGCGAGACCCACGCTCACCGGCTCCAGAT
TTATCAGCAATAAACCAGCCAGCCGGAAGGGCCGAGCGCAGAAGTGGTCCTGCAACTTTATCCGCCTCCA
TCCAGTCTATTAATTGTTGCCGGGAAGCTAGAGTAAGTAGTTCGCCAGTTAATAGTTTGCGCAACGTTGT
TGCCATTGCTACAGGCATCGTGGTGTCACGCTCGTCGTTTGGTATGGCTTCATTCAGCTCCGGTTCCCAA
CGATCAAGGCGAGTTACATGATCCCCCATGTTGTGCAAAAAAGCGGTTAGCTCCTTCGGTCCTCCGATCG
TTGTCAGAAGTAAGTTGGCCGCAGTGTTATCACTCATGGTTATGGCAGCACTGCATAATTCTCTTACTGT
CATGCCATCCGTAAGATGCTTTTCTGTGACTGGTGAGTACTCAACCAAGTCATTCTGAGAATAGTGTATG
CGGCGACCGAGTTGCTCTTGCCCGGCGTCAATACGGGATAATACCGCGCCACATAGCAGAACTTTAAAAG
TGCTCATCATTGGAAAACGTTCTTCGGGGCGAAAACTCTCAAGGATCTTACCGCTGTTGAGATCCAGTTC
GATGTAACCCACTCGTGCACCCAACTGATCTTCAGCATCTTTTACTTTCACCAGCGTTTCTGGGTGAGCA
AAAACAGGAAGGCAAAATGCCGCAAAAAAGGGAATAAGGGCGACACGGAAATGTTGAATACTCAT
Features (pLannotate 1.2.2; 22 found; start..end, strand, type, name):
      1..105     -  promoter       AmpR promoter: bla
    158..586     -  rep_origin     f1 ori (sequence partly withheld): f1 bacteriophage origin of replication; arrow indicates direction of (+) strand synthesis
    591..746     -  CDS            lacZα (fragment): LacZα fragment of β-galactosidase; lacZ fragment
    748..867     +  CDS            B (fragment): PORTL_LAMBD - Experimental evidence at protein level: Swiss-Prot protein existence level 1. Forms the portal vertex of the capsid (PubMed:6228056, PubMed:6232391). This portal plays critical roles in head assembly, genome packaging, neck/tail attachment, and genome ejection (Probable). The portal protein multimerizes as a single ring-shaped homododecamer arranged around a central channel (PubMed:6232391). Binds to the terminase subunits to form the packaging machine (PubMed:7799432). From Escherichia phage lambda (Bacteriophage lambda).
   1414..1913    +  promoter       PGK promoter: mouse phosphoglycerate kinase 1 promoter
   1944..2264    +  CDS            FKBP1A: FKB1A_HUMAN - Also known as FKBP1, FKBP12. Experimental evidence at protein level: Swiss-Prot protein existence level 1. Keeps in an inactive conformation TGFBR1, the TGF-beta type I serine/threonine kinase receptor, preventing TGF-beta receptor activation in absence of ligand. Recruits SMAD7 to ACVR1B which prevents the association of SMAD2 and SMAD3 with the activin receptor complex, thereby blocking the activin signal. May modulate the RYR1 calcium channel activity. PPIases accelerate the folding of proteins. It catalyzes the cis-trans isomerization of proline imidic peptide bonds in oligop
   2436..3149    +  CDS            Citrine: Citrine is a basic (constitutively fluorescent) yellow fluorescent protein published in 2001, derived from Aequorea victoria. It has moderate acid sensitivity.
   3228..3701    +  CDS            folA: DYR_ECOLI - Also known as tmrA. Experimental evidence at protein level: Swiss-Prot protein existence level 1. Key enzyme in folate metabolism. Catalyzes an essential reaction for de novo glycine and purine synthesis, and for DNA precursor synthesis. From Escherichia coli (strain K12).
   3737..3944    +  polyA_signal   bGH poly(A) signal: bovine growth hormone polyadenylation signal
   3982..4311    +  promoter       SV40 promoter: SV40 enhancer and early promoter
   4359..4406    +  promoter       EM7 promoter: synthetic bacterial promoter&nbsp
   4425..4799    +  CDS            BleoR: antibiotic-binding protein; Sh ble from Streptoalloteichus hindustanus; confers resistance to bleomycin, phleomycin, and Zeocin™
   4806..4912    +  misc_feature   WPRE (fragment): woodchuck hepatitis virus posttranscriptional regulatory element
   4921..5042    +  polyA_signal   SV40 poly(A) signal: SV40 polyadenylation signal
   5060..5152    +  ncRNA          G-CSF SLDE: Accession: RF00183 - G-CSF factor stem-loop destabilising element (SLDE)
   5849..6316    +  CDS            B (fragment): PORTL_LAMBD - Experimental evidence at protein level: Swiss-Prot protein existence level 1. Forms the portal vertex of the capsid (PubMed:6228056, PubMed:6232391). This portal plays critical roles in head assembly, genome packaging, neck/tail attachment, and genome ejection (Probable). The portal protein multimerizes as a single ring-shaped homododecamer arranged around a central channel (PubMed:6232391). Binds to the terminase subunits to form the packaging machine (PubMed:7799432). From Escherichia phage lambda (Bacteriophage lambda).
   6354..6370    -  protein_bind   lac operator: The lac repressor binds to the lac operator to inhibit transcription in E. coli. This inhibition can be relieved by adding lactose or isopropyl-β-D-thiogalactopyranoside (IPTG). lac repressor encoded by lacI
   6378..6408    -  promoter       lac promoter: promoter for the E. coli lac operon
   6423..6444    -  protein_bind   CAP binding site: CAP binding activates transcription in the presence of cAMP. E. coli catabolite activator protein
   6457..6549    -  CDS            lacI (fragment): lac repressor; lacI; The lac repressor binds to the lac operator to inhibit transcription in E. coli. This inhibition can be relieved by adding lactose or isopropyl-β-D-thiogalactopyranoside (IPTG).
   6732..7320    -  rep_origin     ori: high-copy-number ColE1/pMB1/pBR322/pUC origin of replication
   7491..8351    -  CDS            AmpR: β-lactamase; bla; confers resistance to ampicillin, carbenicillin, and related antibiotics
