[The description below was written by a language model from this plasmid's Addgene catalogue record and pLannotate feature annotations shown in this document.]
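Description:
PB-PGK-FKBP-Ztetv-Cit-tvhc-DHFR is a mammalian expression plasmid built on the PB-PGK backbone and deposited as a reporter for measuring protease activity. It is propagated in E. coli as a high-copy plasmid through a ColE1/pUC-type origin with ampicillin selection (AmpR under its bla promoter). It also carries an f1 phage origin and remnants of a lacZα/lac promoter cloning region. The "PB" prefix suggests a piggyBac transposon backbone, but no transposon terminal repeats are annotated in the feature table, so the record does not confirm this. The short lambda portal protein fragments flagged on either side of the mammalian cassettes are probably incidental similarity matches.

The payload is a synthetic fusion open reading frame driven by the mouse PGK promoter and terminated by a bGH polyadenylation signal. In order, it encodes human FKBP12 (FKBP1A), the yellow fluorescent protein Citrine, and E. coli dihydrofolate reductase (folA). Unannotated linker regions between these domains correspond to the "Ztetv" and "tvhc" parts of the name. They plausibly hold protease recognition sequences and an associated interaction element, but the record does not define them. FKBP and DHFR variants are commonly used as conditional destabilising domains, so Citrine may be flanked by degradation-controlling modules that cleavage would remove, changing fluorescence. This mechanism is an inference from the parts and is not stated in the record. Downstream, a second cassette uses tandem SV40 and EM7 promoters to express BleoR, which confers Zeocin resistance in both mammalian cells and bacteria. It is followed by a WPRE fragment and an SV40 poly(A) signal, and allows selection of stably modified cells. The plasmid comes from work on programmable protein circuits in living cells.
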