Addgene plasmid #116052: PB-PGK-FKBP-Ztetv-Cit-tvhc-DHFR
Purpose: Reporter plasmid for measuring protease activity
Depositing lab: Michael Elowitz. Depositing organization: California Institute of Technology. Publication: Programmable protein circuits in living cells. Gao XJ, Chong LS, Kim MS, Elowitz MB. Science. 2018 Sep 21;361(6408):1252-1258. doi: 10.1126/science.aat5062. PubMed 30237357.
Backbone
  Vector backbone: PB-PGK
  Vector type: Mammalian Expression
Growth in bacteria
  Bacterial resistance: Ampicillin, 100 μg/mL
  Growth temperature: 37°C
  Growth strain: DH5alpha
  Copy number: High Copy
Gene/Insert
  Gene/Insert name: FKBP-Ztetv-Cit-tvhc-DHFR
  Species: Synthetic
  Cloning method: Gibson Cloning
Terms and licenses: Academic/Nonprofit Terms; Industry Terms: Not Available to Industry
How to cite: PB-PGK-FKBP-Ztetv-Cit-tvhc-DHFR was a gift from Michael Elowitz (Addgene plasmid # 116052 ; http://n2t.net/addgene:116052 ; RRID:Addgene_116052)
